>Addgene plasmid #105042 | pKLV2-U6gRNA5(Rictor-g2)-PGKpuroBFP-W | addgene full sequence | sequence record 207391 | Addgene NGS Result
CTAAATTGTAAGCGTTAATATTTTGTTAAAATTCGCGTTAAATTTTTGTTAAATCAGCTCATTTTTTAAC
CAATAGGCCGAAATCGGCAAAATCCCTTATAAATCAAAAGAATAGACCGAGATAGGGT
[37 nt withheld, positions 129-165]
AAAGAACGTGGACTCCAACGTCAAAGG
[49 nt withheld, positions 193-241]
T
[91 nt withheld, positions 243-333]
G
[124 nt withheld, positions 335-458]
CCCATTCGCCATTCAGGCTGCGCAACTGTTGGGAAGGGCGATCGGTGCGGGCCTCTTCGCTATTACGCCA
GCTGGCGAAAGGGGGATGTGCTGCAAGGCGATTAAGTTGGGTAACGCCAGGGTTTTCCCAGTCACGACGT
TGTAAAACGACGGCCAGTGAGCGCGCGTAATACGACTCACTATAGGGCGAATTGACTAGTACATAACTTA
CGGTAAATGGCCCGCCTGGCTGACCGCCCAACGACCCCCGCCCATTGACGTCAATAATGACGTATGTTCC
CATAGTAACGCCAATAGGGACTTTCCATTGACGTCAATGGGTGGAGTATTTACGGTAAACTGCCCACTTG
GCAGTACATCAAGTGTATCATATGCCAAGTACGCCCCCTATTGACGTCAATGACGGTAAATGGCCCGCCT
GGCATTATGCCCAGTACATGACCTTATGGGACTTTCCTACTTGGCAGTACATCTACGTATTAGTCATCGC
TATTACCATGGTGATGCGGTTTTGGCAGTACATCAATGGGCGTGGATAGCGGTTTGACTCACGGGGATTT
CCAAGTCTCCACCCCATTGACGTCAATGGGAGTTTGTTTTGGCACCAAAATCAACGGGACTTTCCAAAAT
GTCGTAACAACTCCGCCCCATTGACGCAAATGGGCGGTAGGCGTGTACGGTGGGAGGTCTATATAAGCAG
CGCGTTTTGCCTGTACTGGGTCTCTCTGGTTAGACCAGATCTGAGCCTGGGAGCTCTCTGGCTAACTAGG
GAACCCACTGCTTAAGCCTCAATAAAGCTTGCCTTGAGTGCTTCAAGTAGTGTGTGCCCGTCTGTTGTGT
GACTCTGGTAACTAGAGATCCCTCAGACCCTTTTAGTCAGTGTGGAAAATCTCTAGCAGTGGCGCCCGAA
CAGGGACTTGAAAGCGAAAGGGAAACCAGAGGAGCTCTCTCGACGCAGGACTCGGCTTGCTGAAGCGCGC
ACGGCAAGAGGCGAGGGGCGGCGACTGGTGAGTACGCCAAAAATTTTGACTAGCGGAGGCTAGAAGGAGA
GAGATGGGTGCGAGAGCGTCAGTATTAAGCGGGGGAGAATTAGATCGCGATGGGAAAAAATTCGGTTAAG
GCCAGGGGGAAAGAAAAAATATAAATTAAAACATATAGTATGGGCAAGCAGGGAGCTAGAACGATTCGCA
GTTAATCCTGGCCTGTTAGAAACATCAGAAGGCTGTAGACAAATACTGGGACAGCTACAACCATCCCTTC
AGACAGGATCAGAAGAACTTAGATCATTATATAATACAGTAGCAACCCTCTATTGTGTGCATCAAAGGAT
AGAGATAAAAGACACCAAGGAAGCTTTAGACAAGATAGAGGAAGAGCAAAACAAAAGTAAGACCACCGCA
CAGCAAGCGGCCGGCCGCGCTGATCTTCAGACCTGGAGGAGGAGATATGAGGGACAATTGGAGAAGTGAA
TTATATAAATATAAAGTAGTAAAAATTGAACCATTAGGAGTAGCACCCACCAAGGCAAAGAGAAGAGTGG
TGCAGAGAGAAAAAAGAGCAGTGGGAATAGGAGCTTTGTTCCTTGGGTTCTTGGGAGCAGCAGGAAGCAC
TATGGGCGCAGCGTCAATGACGCTGACGGTACAGGCCAGACAATTATTGTCTGGTATAGTGCAGCAGCAG
AACAATTTGCTGAGGGCTATTGAGGCGCAACAGCATCTGTTGCAACTCACAGTCTGGGGCATCAAGCAGC
TCCAGGCAAGAATCCTGGCTGTGGAAAGATACCTAAAGGATCAACAGCTCCTGGGGATTTGGGGTTGCTC
TGGAAAACTCATTTGCACCACTGCTGTGCCTTGGAATGCTAGTTGGAGTAATAAATCTCTGGAACAGATT
TGGAATCACACGACCTGGATGGAGTGGGACAGAGAAATTAACAATTACACAAGCTTAATACACTCCTTAA
TTGAAGAATCGCAAAACCAGCAAGAAAAGAATGAACAAGAATTATTGGAATTAGATAAATGGGCAAGTTT
GTGGAATTGGTTTAACATAACAAATTGGCTGTGGTATATAAAATTATTCATAATGATAGTAGGAGGCTTG
GTAGGTTTAAGAATAGTTTTTGCTGTACTTTCTATAGTGAATAGAGTTAGGCAGGGATATTCACCATTAT
CGTTTCAGACCCACCTCCCAACCCCGAGGGGACCCGACAGGCCCGAAGGAATAGAAGAAGAAGGTGGAGA
GAGAGACAGAGACAGATCCATTCGATTAGTGAACGGATCGGCACTGCGTGCGCCAATTCTGCAGACAAAT
GGCAGTATTCATCCACAATTTTAAAAGAAAAGGGGGGATTGGGGGGTACAGTGCAGGGGAAAGAATAGTA
GACATAATAGCAACAGACATACAAACTAAAGAATTACAAAAACAAATTACAAAAATTCAAAATTTTCGGG
TTTATTACAGGGACAGCAGAGATCCAGTTTGGTTAGTACCGGGCCCTACGCGTCCAAGGTCGGGCAGGAA
GAGGGCCTATTTCCCATGATTCCTTCATATTTGCATATACGATACAAGGCTGTTAGAGAGATAATTAGAA
TTAATTTGACTGTAAACACAAAGATATTAGTACAAAATACGTGACGTAGAAAGTAATAATTTCTTGGGTA
GTTTGCAGTTTTAAAATTATGTTTTAAAATGGACTATCATATGCTTACCGTAACTTGAAAGTATTTCGAT
TTCTTGGCTTTATATATCTTGTGGAAAGGACGAAACACCGGACATTCAGCAGAGCAACGGTTTAAGAGCT
ATGCTGGAAACAGCATAGCAAGTTTAAATAAGGCTAGTCCGTTATCAACTTGAAAAAGTGGCACCGAGTC
GGTGCTTTTTTTGGATCCAATTCTACCGGGTAGGGGAGGCGCTTTTCCCAAGGCAGTCTGGAGCATGCGC
TTTAGCAGCCCCGCTGGGCACTTGGCGCTACACAAGTGGCCTCTGGCCTCGCACACATTCCACATCCACC
GGTAGGCGCCAACCGGCTCCGTTCTTTGGTGGCCCCTTCGCGCCACCTTCTACTCCTCCCCTAGTCAGGA
AGTTCCCCCCCGCCCCGCAGCTCGCGTCGTGCAGGACGTGACAAATGGAAGTAGCACGTCTCACTAGTCT
CGTGCAGATGGACAGCACCGCTGAGCAATGGAAGCGGGTAGGCCTTTGGGGCAGCGGCCAATAGCAGCTT
TGCTCCTTCGCTTTCTGGGCTCAGAGGCTGGGAAGGGGTGGGTCCGGGGGCGGGCTCAGGGGCGGGCTCA
GGGGCGGGGCGGGCGCCCGAAGGTCCTCCGGAGGCCCGGCATTCTGCACGCTTCAAAAGCGCACGTCTGC
CGCGCTGTTCTCCTCTTCCTCATCTCCGGGCCTTTCGACCTGCATCCATCTAGATCTCGAGCAGCTGAAG
CTTACCATGACCGAGTACAAGCCCACGGTGCGCCTCGCCACCCGCGACGACGTCCCCAGGGCCGTACGCA
CCCTCGCCGCCGCGTTCGCCGACTACCCCGCCACGCGCCACACCGTCGATCCGGACCGCCACATCGAGCG
GGTCACCGAGCTGCAAGAACTCTTCCTCACGCGCGTCGGGCTCGACATCGGCAAGGTGTGGGTCGCGGAC
GACGGCGCCGCGGTGGCGGTCTGGACCACGCCGGAGAGCGTCGAAGCGGGGGCGGTGTTCGCCGAGATCG
GCCCGCGCATGGCCGAGTTGAGCGGTTCCCGGCTGGCCGCGCAGCAACAGATGGAAGGCCTCCTGGCGCC
GCACCGGCCCAAGGAGCCCGCGTGGTTCCTGGCCACCGTCGGCGTCTCGCCCGACCACCAGGGCAAGGGT
CTGGGCAGCGCCGTCGTGCTCCCCGGAGTGGAGGCGGCCGAGCGCGCCGGGGTGCCCGCCTTCCTGGAGA
CCTCCGCGCCCCGCAACCTCCCCTTCTACGAGCGGCTCGGCTTCACCGTCACCGCCGACGTCGAGGTGCC
CGAAGGACCGCGCACCTGGTGCATGACCCGCAAGCCCGGTGCCGGCGGCGGGTCCGGAGGAGAGGGCAGA
GGAAGTCTCCTAACATGCGGTGACGTGGAGGAGAATCCTGGCCCAATGAGCGAGCTGATTAAGGAGAACA
TGCACATGAAGCTGTACATGGAGGGCACCGTGGACAACCATCACTTCAAGTGCACATCCGAGGGCGAAGG
CAAGCCCTACGAGGGCACCCAGACCATGAGAATCAAGGTGGTCGAGGGCGGCCCTCTCCCCTTCGCCTTC
GACATCCTGGCTACTAGCTTCCTCTACGGCAGCAAGACCTTCATCAACCACACCCAGGGCATCCCCGACT
TCTTCAAGCAGTCCTTCCCTGAGGGCTTCACATGGGAGAGAGTCACCACATACGAGGACGGGGGCGTGCT
GACCGCTACCCAGGACACCAGCCTCCAGGACGGCTGCCTCATCTACAACGTCAAGATCAGAGGGGTGAAC
TTCACATCCAACGGCCCTGTGATGCAGAAGAAAACACTCGGCTGGGAGGCCTTCACCGAGACGCTGTACC
CCGCTGACGGCGGCCTGGAAGGCAGAAACGACATGGCCCTGAAGCTCGTGGGCGGGAGCCATCTGATCGC
AAACATCAAGACCACATATAGATCCAAGAAACCCGCTAAGAACCTCAAGATGCCTGGCGTCTACTATGTG
GACTACAGACTGGAAAGAATCAAGGAGGCCAACAACGAGACCTACGTCGAGCAGCACGAGGTGGCAGTGG
CCAGATACTGCGACCTCCCTAGCAAACTGGGGCACAAGCTTAATTGAGCGGCCGCTCAACCTCTGGATTA
CAAAATTTGTGAAAGATTGACTGGTATTCTTAACTATGTTGCTCCTTTTACGCTATGTGGATACGCTGCT
TTAATGCCTTTGTATCATGCTATTGCTTCCCGTATGGCTTTCATTTTCTCCTCCTTGTATAAATCCTGGT
TGCTGTCTCTTTATGAGGAGTTGTGGCCCGTTGTCAGGCAACGTGGCGTGGTGTGCACTGTGTTTGCTGA
CGCAACCCCCACTGGTTGGGGCATTGCCACCACCTGTCAGCTCCTTTCCGGGACTTTCGCTTTCCCCCTC
CCTATTGCCACGGCGGAACTCATCGCCGCCTGCCTTGCCCGCTGCTGGACAGGGGCTCGGCTGTTGGGCA
CTGACAATTCCGTGGTGTTGTCGGGGAAATCATCGTCCTTTCCTTGGCTGCTCGCCTGTGTTGCCACCTG
GATTCTGCGCGGGACGTCCTTCTGCTACGTCCCTTCGGCCCTCAATCCAGCGGACCTTCCTTCCCGCGGC
CTGCTGCCGGCTCTGCGGCCTCTTCCGCGTCTACGCCTTCGCCCTCAGACGAGTCGGATCTCCCTTTGGG
CCGCCTCCCCGCAGGTACCTTTAAGACCAATGACTTACAAGGCAGCTGTAGATCTTAGCCACTTTTTAAA
AGAAAAGGGGGGACTGGAAGGGCTAATTCACTCCCAAAGAAGTCAAGATCTGCTTTTTGCCTGTACTGGG
TCTCTCTGGTTAGACCAGAGTCTCTCTGGTTAGACCAGATCTGAGCCTGGGAGCTCTCTGGCTAACTAGG
GAACCCACTGCTTAAGCCTCAATAAAGCTTGCCTTGAGTGCTTCAAGTAGTGTGTGCCCGTCTGTTGTGT
GACTCTGGTAACTAGAGATCCCTCAGACCCTTTTAGTCAGTGTGGAAAATCTCTAGCAGTTTAAACCCGC
TGATCAGCCTCGACTGTGCCTTCTAGTTGCCAGCCATCTGTTGTTTGCCCCTCCCCCGTGCCTTCCTTGA
CCCTGGAAGGTGCCACTCCCACTGTCCTTTCCTAATAAAATGAGGAAATTGCATCGCATTGTCTGAGTAG
GTGTCATTCTATTCTGGGGGGTGGGGTGGGGCAGGACAGCAAGGGGGAGGATTGGGAAGTCAATAGCAGG
CATGCTGGGGATGCGGTGGGCTCTATGGGCGGCCGTTAATTAAGCTTTTGTTCCCTTTAGTGAGGGTTAA
TTGCGCGCTTGGCGTAATCATGGTCATAGCTGTTTCCTGTGTGAAATTGTTATCCGCTCACAATTCCACA
CAACATACGAGCCGGGAGCATAAAGTGTAAAGCCTGGGGTGCCTAATGAGTGAGCTAACTCACATTAATT
GCGTTGCGCTCACTGCCCGCTTTCCAGTCGGGAAACCTGTCGTGCCAGCTGCATTAATGAATCGGCCAAC
GCGCGGGGAGAGGCGGTTTGCGTATTGGGCGCTCTTCCGCTTCCTCGCTCACTGACTCGCTGCGCTCGGT
CGTTCGGCTGCGGCGAGCGGTATCAGCTCACTCAAAGGCGGTAATACGGTTATCCACAGAATCAGGGGAT
AACGCAGGAAAGAACATGTGAGCAAAAGGCCAGCAAAAGGCCAGGAACCGTAAAAAGGCCGCGTTGCTGG
CGTTTTTCCATAGGCTCCGCCCCCCTGACGAGCATCACAAAAATCGACGCTCAAGTCAGAGGTGGCGAAA
CCCGACAGGACTATAAAGATACCAGGCGTTTCCCCCTGGAAGCTCCCTCGTGCGCTCTCCTGTTCCGACC
CTGCCGCTTACCGGATACCTGTCCGCCTTTCTCCCTTCGGGAAGCGTGGCGCTTTCTCATAGCTCACGCT
GTAGGTATCTCAGTTCGGTGTAGGTCGTTCGCTCCAAGCTGGGCTGTGTGCACGAACCCCCCGTTCAGCC
CGACCGCTGCGCCTTATCCGGTAACTATCGTCTTGAGTCCAACCCGGTAAGACACGACTTATCGCCACTG
GCAGCAGCCACTGGTAACAGGATTAGCAGAGCGAGGTATGTAGGCGGTGCTACAGAGTTCTTGAAGTGGT
GGCCTAACTACGGCTACACTAGAAGAACAGTATTTGGTATCTGCGCTCTGCTGAAGCCAGTTACCTTCGG
AAAAAGAGTTGGTAGCTCTTGATCCGGCAAACAAACCACCGCTGGTAGCGGTGGTTTTTTTGTTTGCAAG
CAGCAGATTACGCGCAGAAAAAAAGGATCTCAAGAAGATCCTTTGATCTTTTCTACGGGGTCTGACGCTC
AGTGGAACGAAAACTCACGTTAAGGGATTTTGGTCATGAGATTATCAAAAAGGATCTTCACCTAGATCCT
TTTAAATTAAAAATGAAGTTTTAAATCAATCTAAAGTATATATGAGTAAACTTGGTCTGACAGTTACCAA
TGCTTAATCAGTGAGGCACCTATCTCAGCGATCTGTCTATTTCGTTCATCCATAGTTGCCTGACTCCCCG
TCGTGTAGATAACTACGATACGGGAGGGCTTACCATCTGGCCCCAGTGCTGCAATGATACCGCGAGACCC
ACGCTCACCGGCTCCAGATTTATCAGCAATAAACCAGCCAGCCGGAAGGGCCGAGCGCAGAAGTGGTCCT
GCAACTTTATCCGCCTCCATCCAGTCTATTAATTGTTGCCGGGAAGCTAGAGTAAGTAGTTCGCCAGTTA
ATAGTTTGCGCAACGTTGTTGCCATTGCTACAGGCATCGTGGTGTCACGCTCGTCGTTTGGTATGGCTTC
ATTCAGCTCCGGTTCCCAACGATCAAGGCGAGTTACATGATCCCCCATGTTGTGCAAAAAAGCGGTTAGC
TCCTTCGGTCCTCCGATCGTTGTCAGAAGTAAGTTGGCCGCAGTGTTATCACTCATGGTTATGGCAGCAC
TGCATAATTCTCTTACTGTCATGCCATCCGTAAGATGCTTTTCTGTGACTGGTGAGTACTCAACCAAGTC
ATTCTGAGAATAGTGTATGCGGCGACCGAGTTGCTCTTGCCCGGCGTCAATACGGGATAATACCGCGCCA
CATAGCAGAACTTTAAAAGTGCTCATCATTGGAAAACGTTCTTCGGGGCGAAAACTCTCAAGGATCTTAC
CGCTGTTGAGATCCAGTTCGATGTAACCCACTCGTGCACCCAACTGATCTTCAGCATCTTTTACTTTCAC
CAGCGTTTCTGGGTGAGCAAAAACAGGAAGGCAAAATGCCGCAAAAAAGGGAATAAGGGCGACACGGAAA
TGTTGAATACTCATACTCTTCCTTTTTCAATATTATTGAAGCATTTATCAGGGTTATTGTCTCATGAGCG
GATACATATTTGAATGTATTTAGAAAAATAAACAAATAGGGGTTCCGCGCACATTTCCCCGAAAAGTGCC
AC
Features (pLannotate 1.2.2; 28 found; start..end, strand, type, name):
     30..458     -  rep_origin     f1 ori (sequence partly withheld): f1 bacteriophage origin of replication; arrow indicates direction of (+) strand synthesis
    463..618     -  CDS            lacZα (fragment): LacZα fragment of β-galactosidase; lacZ fragment
    626..644     +  promoter       T7 promoter: promoter for bacteriophage T7 RNA polymerase
    658..958     +  enhancer       CMV enhancer: human cytomegalovirus immediate early enhancer
    959..1158    +  promoter       CMV promoter: human cytomegalovirus (CMV) immediate early promoter
   1176..1356    +  LTR            5' LTR (truncated): truncated 5' long terminal repeat (LTR) from HIV-1
   1403..1528    +  misc_feature   HIV-1 Ψ: packaging signal of human immunodeficiency virus type 1
   1512..1850    +  CDS            HIV-1 gag (fragment): gag protein from human immunodeficiency virus 1; gag
   2027..2260    +  misc_feature   RRE: The Rev response element (RRE) of HIV-1 allows for Rev-dependent mRNA export from the nucleus to the cytoplasm.
   2637..2737    +  CDS            Rev (fragment): human immunodeficiency virus 1 (HIV-1) Rev protein; rev; enhances nuclear export of unspliced and incompletely spliced viral mRNAs
   2787..2904    +  misc_feature   cPPT/CTS: central polypurine tract and central termination sequence of HIV-1
   2979..3219    +  promoter       U6 promoter: RNA polymerase III promoter for human U6 snRNA
   3266..3333    +  misc_RNA       tracrRNA (fragment): trans-activating CRISPR RNA for the Streptococcus pyogenes CRISPR/Cas9 system
   3356..3855    +  promoter       PGK promoter: mouse phosphoglycerate kinase 1 promoter
   3895..4491    +  CDS            PuroR (fragment): puromycin N-acetyltransferase; pac from Streptomyces; confers resistance to puromycin
   4564..5262    +  CDS            TagBFP: TagBFP is a basic (constitutively fluorescent) blue fluorescent protein published in 2008, derived from Entacmaea quadricolor. It is reported to be a very rapidly-maturing monomer with very low acid sensitivity.
   5274..5860    +  misc_feature   WPRE: woodchuck hepatitis virus posttranscriptional regulatory element
   5854..6000    +  CDS            nef (fragment): NEF_HV1LA - Experimental evidence at protein level: Swiss-Prot protein existence level 1. Extracellular Nef protein targets CD4(+) T-lymphocytes for apoptosis by interacting with CXCR4 surface receptors. From Human immunodeficiency virus type 1 group M subtype B (isolate Lai) (HIV-1).
   6008..6186    +  LTR            5' LTR (truncated): truncated 5' long terminal repeat (LTR) from HIV-1
   6212..6323    +  polyA_signal   bGH poly(A) signal: bovine growth hormone polyadenylation signal
   6462..6480    -  promoter       T3 promoter: promoter for bacteriophage T3 RNA polymerase
   6525..6541    -  protein_bind   lac operator: The lac repressor binds to the lac operator to inhibit transcription in E. coli. This inhibition can be relieved by adding lactose or isopropyl-β-D-thiogalactopyranoside (IPTG). lac repressor encoded by lacI
   6549..6579    -  promoter       lac promoter: promoter for the E. coli lac operon
   6594..6615    -  protein_bind   CAP binding site: CAP binding activates transcription in the presence of cAMP. E. coli catabolite activator protein
   6628..6720    -  CDS            lacI (fragment): lac repressor; lacI; The lac repressor binds to the lac operator to inhibit transcription in E. coli. This inhibition can be relieved by adding lactose or isopropyl-β-D-thiogalactopyranoside (IPTG).
   6903..7491    -  rep_origin     ori: high-copy-number ColE1/pMB1/pBR322/pUC origin of replication
   7662..8522    -  CDS            AmpR: β-lactamase; bla; confers resistance to ampicillin, carbenicillin, and related antibiotics
   8523..8627    -  promoter       AmpR promoter: bla
