[The description below was written by a language model from this plasmid's Addgene catalogue record and pLannotate feature annotations shown in this document.]
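Description:
pKLV2-U6gRNA5(Rictor-g2)-PGKpuroBFP-W is a lentiviral CRISPR guide RNA expression plasmid of 8,650 nt. It was made by cloning a guide targeting mouse Rictor into the BbsI sites of the pKLV2-U6gRNA5(BbsI)-PGKpuroBFP-W backbone, and both sites were destroyed in the process. It is propagated in E. coli as a high-copy plasmid through a ColE1/pUC-type origin with ampicillin resistance. The bacterial portion also carries an f1 origin, T7 and T3 promoters, and lacZα/lac promoter remnants typical of a phagemid-derived cloning backbone.

The viral cassette is transcribed from a CMV enhancer/promoter fused to a truncated HIV-1 5' LTR. This is followed by the Ψ packaging signal with a partial gag sequence, the RRE for Rev-dependent export of the genomic RNA, and the cPPT/CTS. Within the provirus, a human U6 RNA polymerase III promoter drives the Rictor guide joined to a Streptococcus pyogenes Cas9 scaffold, which the annotation picks up as a tracrRNA fragment. Downstream, a mouse PGK promoter drives puromycin N-acetyltransferase followed by TagBFP, so transduced cells can be drug-selected and tracked by blue fluorescence. The element linking the two coding sequences is not annotated. A WPRE enhances transcript expression, and the unit ends in a truncated 3' LTR and a bGH polyadenylation signal.

The plasmid does not encode Cas9, so the nuclease must come from another source, such as Cas9-expressing cells. The record describes its purpose as targeting mouse Rictor with co-expression of TagBFP. The associated publication concerns a genome-wide CRISPR knockout screen on mTORC1-mediated Gsk3 regulation in naive pluripotency.
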