Addgene plasmid #105042: pKLV2-U6gRNA5(Rictor-g2)-PGKpuroBFP-W
Purpose: Lentiviral gRNA plasmid targeting mouse Rictor , co-expression of TagBFP
Depositing lab: Kosuke Yusa. Depositing organization: Wellcome Sanger Institute. Publication: Genome-wide CRISPR-KO Screen Uncovers mTORC1-Mediated Gsk3 Regulation in Naive Pluripotency Maintenance and Dissolution. Li M, Yu JSL, Tilgner K, Ong SH, Koike-Yusa H, Yusa K. Cell Rep. 2018 Jul 10;24(2):489-502. doi: 10.1016/j.celrep.2018.06.027. PubMed 29996108.
Backbone
  Vector backbone: pKLV2-U6gRNA5(BbsI)-PGKpuroBFP-W
  Backbone manufacturer: Yusa Lab
  Vector type: Mammalian Expression, Lentiviral, CRISPR
  Selectable markers: Puromycin
Growth in bacteria
  Bacterial resistance: Ampicillin, 100 μg/mL
  Growth temperature: 37°C
  Growth strain: NEB Stable
  Copy number: High Copy
Gene/Insert
  Gene/Insert name: Rictor
  gRNA/shRNA sequence: GACATTCAGCAGAGCAACG
  Species: M. musculus (mouse)
  Entrez Gene: Rictor (a.k.a. 4921505C17Rik, 6030405M08Rik, AVO3, D530039E11Rik)
  Promoter: U6
  Cloning method: Restriction Enzyme; 5′ cloning site BbsI (destroyed during cloning); 3′ cloning site BbsI (destroyed during cloning)
  Sequencing primers: 5′ LKO.1 5'
Terms and licenses: Academic/Nonprofit Terms; Industry Terms: Not Available to Industry
How to cite: pKLV2-U6gRNA5(Rictor-g2)-PGKpuroBFP-W was a gift from Kosuke Yusa (Addgene plasmid # 105042 ; http://n2t.net/addgene:105042 ; RRID:Addgene_105042)
